Addgene plasmid #214304: pET21b-C-MBP
Purpose: (Empty Backbone) Provide a bacterial expression vector that encodes C-terminus MBP tag
Depositing lab: Cliff Stains. Depositing organization: University of Virginia. Publication: Standardized Parts for Activation of Small GTPase Signaling in Living Cells. He Y, Faulkner BM, Roberti MA, Bassford DK, Stains C. Angew Chem Int Ed Engl. 2024 Jul 26:e202403499. doi: 10.1002/anie.202403499. PubMed 39058298.
Backbone
  Vector backbone: pET21b(+)
  Backbone manufacturer: Novagen
  Backbone size (bp): 5442
  Vector type: Bacterial Expression
Growth in bacteria
  Bacterial resistance: Ampicillin, 100 μg/mL
  Growth temperature: 37°C
  Growth strain: NEB Stable
  Copy number: High Copy
Gene/Insert
  Gene/Insert name: None
Terms and licenses: Academic/Nonprofit Terms; Industry Terms: Not Available to Industry
How to cite: pET21b-C-MBP was a gift from Cliff Stains (Addgene plasmid # 214304 ; http://n2t.net/addgene:214304 ; RRID:Addgene_214304)
