[The description below was written by a language model from this plasmid's Addgene catalogue record and pLannotate feature annotations shown in this document.]
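Description:
pET21b-C-MBP is an empty bacterial expression backbone derived from Novagen's pET21b(+), modified so that a protein of interest can be produced in E. coli with a maltose-binding protein (MBP) tag at its C-terminus. The sequenced record is 6,557 nt, larger than the parental 5,442 bp backbone, which is consistent with the added MBP coding region. No gene insert is present. The plasmid is propagated through a ColE1/pMB1-type origin and selected with ampicillin via the β-lactamase gene and its own promoter. The catalogue lists it as high copy, although the annotation also shows the rop gene and the pBR322 bom region, both typical of pET vectors. An f1 origin allows single-stranded DNA production. The short TcR fragments, the SET1 fragment and a predicted E. coli open reading frame appear to be pBR322-derived remnants or annotation matches rather than functional parts.

The expression cassette has the standard pET layout: a T7 promoter followed by a lac operator, the T7 gene 10 ribosome binding site and the T7 tag leader. Downstream lie the signal-sequence-less (cytosolic) MBP coding sequence, a polyhistidine tag and the T7 terminator. The plasmid-borne lacI gene supplies the repressor that keeps the T7lac promoter silent until IPTG induction in a host that provides T7 RNA polymerase. A coding sequence would presumably be cloned in the short interval between the T7 tag and MBP, though the record does not list the cloning sites. The resulting fusion would carry MBP, which commonly improves solubility and permits amylose-resin purification, plus a His tag for metal-affinity purification. The associated publication concerns standardized parts for activating small GTPase signaling.
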