Features (pLannotate 1.2.2; 20 found; start..end, strand, type, name):
    238..1098    -  CDS            AmpR: β-lactamase; bla; confers resistance to ampicillin, carbenicillin, and related antibiotics
   1099..1203    -  promoter       AmpR promoter: bla
   1256..1684    -  rep_origin     f1 ori (sequence partly withheld): f1 bacteriophage origin of replication; arrow indicates direction of (+) strand synthesis
   1721..1768    -  terminator     T7 terminator: transcription terminator for bacteriophage T7 RNA polymerase
   1776..1825    -  CDS            SET1 (fragment): solubility-enhancement tag derived from T7 phage gene 10B
   1835..1852    -  CDS            9xHis (fragment): 9xHis affinity tag
   1874..2966    -  CDS            MBP (fragment): maltose binding protein from E. coli; malE (mutated); This version of the gene does not encode a signal sequence, so MBP will remain in the cytosol.
   3020..3052    -  CDS            T7 tag (gene 10 leader): leader peptide from bacteriophage T7 gene 10 promotes efficient translation in E. coli
   3060..3082    -  RBS            RBS: efficient ribosome binding site from bacteriophage T7 gene 10 (Olins and Rangwala, 1989)
   3097..3121    -  protein_bind   lac operator: The lac repressor binds to the lac operator to inhibit transcription in E. coli. This inhibition can be relieved by adding lactose or isopropyl-β-D-thiogalactopyranoside (IPTG). lac repressor encoded by lacI
   3122..3140    -  promoter       T7 promoter: promoter for bacteriophage T7 RNA polymerase
   3162..3441    +  CDS            TcR (fragment): tetracycline efflux protein; tet; confers resistance to tetracycline
   3449..3526    +  promoter       lacI promoter: lacI
   3527..4609    +  CDS            lacI: lac repressor; lacI; The lac repressor binds to the lac operator to inhibit transcription in E. coli. This inhibition can be relieved by adding lactose or isopropyl-β-D-thiogalactopyranoside (IPTG).
   4622..4643    +  protein_bind   CAP binding site: CAP binding activates transcription in the presence of cAMP. E. coli catabolite activator protein
   4658..4949    +  CDS            TcR (fragment): tetracycline efflux protein; tet; confers resistance to tetracycline
   5021..5401    -  CDS            YPB1_ECOLX: Protein predicted: Swiss-Prot protein existence level 4. From Escherichia coli.
   5418..5609    +  CDS            rop: Rop protein, which maintains plasmids at low copy number; rop
   5711..5850    +  misc_feature   bom: basis of mobility region from pBR322
   6036..67      -  rep_origin     ori (across the origin): high-copy-number ColE1/pMB1/pBR322/pUC origin of replication
>Addgene plasmid #214304 | pET21b-C-MBP | addgene full sequence | sequence record 422216 | Addgene NGS Result
CACCGCTGGTAGCGGTGGTTTTTTTGTTTGCAAGCAGCAGATTACGCGCAGAAAAAAAGGATCTCAAGAA
GATCCTTTGATCTTTTCTACGGGGTCTGACGCTCAGTGGAACGAAAACTCACGTTAAGGGATTTTGGTCA
TGAGATTATCAAAAAGGATCTTCACCTAGATCCTTTTAAATTAAAAATGAAGTTTTAAATCAATCTAAAG
TATATATGAGTAAACTTGGTCTGACAGTTACCAATGCTTAATCAGTGAGGCACCTATCTCAGCGATCTGT
CTATTTCGTTCATCCATAGTTGCCTGACTCCCCGTCGTGTAGATAACTACGATACGGGAGGGCTTACCAT
CTGGCCCCAGTGCTGCAATGATACCGCGAGACCCACGCTCACCGGCTCCAGATTTATCAGCAATAAACCA
GCCAGCCGGAAGGGCCGAGCGCAGAAGTGGTCCTGCAACTTTATCCGCCTCCATCCAGTCTATTAATTGT
TGCCGGGAAGCTAGAGTAAGTAGTTCGCCAGTTAATAGTTTGCGCAACGTTGTTGCCATTGCTGCAGGCA
TCGTGGTGTCACGCTCGTCGTTTGGTATGGCTTCATTCAGCTCCGGTTCCCAACGATCAAGGCGAGTTAC
ATGATCCCCCATGTTGTGCAAAAAAGCGGTTAGCTCCTTCGGTCCTCCGATCGTTGTCAGAAGTAAGTTG
GCCGCAGTGTTATCACTCATGGTTATGGCAGCACTGCATAATTCTCTTACTGTCATGCCATCCGTAAGAT
GCTTTTCTGTGACTGGTGAGTACTCAACCAAGTCATTCTGAGAATAGTGTATGCGGCGACCGAGTTGCTC
TTGCCCGGCGTCAATACGGGATAATACCGCGCCACATAGCAGAACTTTAAAAGTGCTCATCATTGGAAAA
CGTTCTTCGGGGCGAAAACTCTCAAGGATCTTACCGCTGTTGAGATCCAGTTCGATGTAACCCACTCGTG
CACCCAACTGATCTTCAGCATCTTTTACTTTCACCAGCGTTTCTGGGTGAGCAAAAACAGGAAGGCAAAA
TGCCGCAAAAAAGGGAATAAGGGCGACACGGAAATGTTGAATACTCATACTCTTCCTTTTTCAATATTAT
TGAAGCATTTATCAGGGTTATTGTCTCATGAGCGGATACATATTTGAATGTATTTAGAAAAATAAACAAA
TAGGGGTTCCGCGCACATTTCCCCGAAAAGTGCCACCTAAATTGTAAGCGTTAATATTTTGTTAAAATTC
GCGTTAAATTTTTGTTAAATCAGCTCATTTTTTAACCAATAGGCCGAAATCGGCAAAATCCCTTATAAAT
CAAAAGAATAGACCGAGATAGGGT
[37 nt withheld, positions 1355-1391]
AAAGAACGTGGACTCCAACGTCAAAGG
[49 nt withheld, positions 1419-1467]
T
[91 nt withheld, positions 1469-1559]
G
[124 nt withheld, positions 1561-1684]
CCCATTCGCCAATCCGGATATAGTTCCTCCTTTCAGCAAAAAACCCCTCAAGACCCGTTTAGAGGCCCCA
AGGGGTTATGCTAGTTATTGCTCAGCGGTGGCAGCAGCCAACTCAGCTTCCTTTCGGGCTTTGTTAGCAG
CCGGATCTCAGTGGTGGTGGTGGTGGTGCTCGAGCTACGAGCTGGAATTAGTCTGCGCGTCTTTCAGGGC
TTCATCGACAGTCTGACGACCGCTGGCGGCGTTGATCACCGCAGTACGCACGGCATACCAGAAAGCGGAC
ATCTGCGGGATGTTCGGCATGATTTCACCTTTCTGGGCGTTTTCCATAGTGGCGGCAATACGTGGATCTT
TCGCCAACTCTTCCTCGTAAGACTTCAGCGCTACGGCACCCAGCGGTTTGTCTTTATTAACCGCTTCCAG
ACCTTCATCAGTCAGCAGATAGTTTTCGAGGAACTCTTTTGCCAGCTCTTTGTTCGGACTGGCGGCGTTA
ATACCTGCGCTCAGCACGCCAACGAACGGTTTGGATGGTTGACCCTTGAAGGTCGGCAGTACCGTTACAC
CATAATTCACTTTGCTGGTGTCGATGTTGGACCATGCCCACGGGCCGTTGATGGTCATCGCTGTTTCGCC
TTTATTAAAGGCAGCTTCTGCGATGGAGTAATCGGTGTCTGCATTCATGTGTTTGTTTTTAATCAGGTCA
ACCAGGAAGGTCAGACCCGCTTTCGCGCCAGCGTTATCCACGCCCACGTCTTTAATGTCGTACTTGCCGT
TTTCATACTTGAACGCATAACCCCCGTCAGCAGCAATCAGCGGCCAGGTGAAGTACGGTTCTTGCAGGTT
GAACATCAGCGCGCTCTTACCTTTCGCTTTCAGTTCTTTATCCAGCGCCGGGATCTCTTCCCAGGTTTTT
GGCGGGTTCGGCAGCAGGTCTTTGTTATAAATCAGCGATAACGCTTCAACAGCGATCGGGTAAGCAATCA
GCTTGCCGTTGTAACGTACGGCATCCCAGGTAAACGGATACAGCTTGTCCTGGAACGCTTTGTCCGGGGT
GATTTCAGCCAACAGGCCAGATTGAGCGTAGCCACCAAAGCGGTCGTGTGCCCAGAAGATAATGTCAGGG
CCATCGCCAGTTGCCGCAACCTGTGGGAATTTCTCTTCCAGTTTATCCGGATGCTCAACGGTGACTTTAA
TTCCGGTATCTTTCTCGAATTTCTTACCGACTTCAGCGAGACCGTTATAGCCTTTATCGCCGTTAATCCA
GATTACCAGTTTACCTTCTTCGCCCTGGAAGTACAGGTTCTCAAGCTTGTCGACGGAGCTCGAATTCGGA
TCCCGACCCATTTGCTGTCCACCAGTCATGCTAGCCATATGTATATCTCCTTCTTAAAGTTAAACAAAAT
TATTTCTAGAGGGGAATTGTTATCCGCTCACAATTCCCCTATAGTGAGTCGTATTAATTTCGCGGGATCG
AGATCTCGATCCTCTACGCCGGACGCATCGTGGCCGGCATCACCGGCGCCACAGGTGCGGTTGCTGGCGC
CTATATCGCCGACATCACCGATGGGGAAGATCGGGCTCGCCACTTCGGGCTCATGAGCGCTTGTTTCGGC
GTGGGTATGGTGGCAGGCCCCGTGGCCGGGGGACTGTTGGGCGCCATCTCCTTGCATGCACCATTCCTTG
CGGCGGCGGTGCTCAACGGCCTCAACCTACTACTGGGCTGCTTCCTAATGCAGGAGTCGCATAAGGGAGA
GCGTCGAGATCCCGGACACCATCGAATGGCGCAAAACCTTTCGCGGTATGGCATGATAGCGCCCGGAAGA
GAGTCAATTCAGGGTGGTGAATGTGAAACCAGTAACGTTATACGATGTCGCAGAGTATGCCGGTGTCTCT
TATCAGACCGTTTCCCGCGTGGTGAACCAGGCCAGCCACGTTTCTGCGAAAACGCGGGAAAAAGTGGAAG
CGGCGATGGCGGAGCTGAATTACATTCCCAACCGCGTGGCACAACAACTGGCGGGCAAACAGTCGTTGCT
GATTGGCGTTGCCACCTCCAGTCTGGCCCTGCACGCGCCGTCGCAAATTGTCGCGGCGATTAAATCTCGC
GCCGATCAACTGGGTGCCAGCGTGGTGGTGTCGATGGTAGAACGAAGCGGCGTCGAAGCCTGTAAAGCGG
CGGTGCACAATCTTCTCGCGCAACGCGTCAGTGGGCTGATCATTAACTATCCGCTGGATGACCAGGATGC
CATTGCTGTGGAAGCTGCCTGCACTAATGTTCCGGCGTTATTTCTTGATGTCTCTGACCAGACACCCATC
AACAGTATTATTTTCTCCCATGAAGACGGTACGCGACTGGGCGTGGAGCATCTGGTCGCATTGGGTCACC
AGCAAATCGCGCTGTTAGCGGGCCCATTAAGTTCTGTCTCGGCGCGTCTGCGTCTGGCTGGCTGGCATAA
ATATCTCACTCGCAATCAAATTCAGCCGATAGCGGAACGGGAAGGCGACTGGAGTGCCATGTCCGGTTTT
CAACAAACCATGCAAATGCTGAATGAGGGCATCGTTCCCACTGCGATGCTGGTTGCCAACGATCAGATGG
CGCTGGGCGCAATGCGCGCCATTACCGAGTCCGGGCTGCGCGTTGGTGCGGATATCTCGGTAGTGGGATA
CGACGATACCGAAGACAGCTCATGTTATATCCCGCCGTTAACCACCATCAAACAGGATTTTCGCCTGCTG
GGGCAAACCAGCGTGGACCGCTTGCTGCAACTCTCTCAGGGCCAGGCGGTGAAGGGCAATCAGCTGTTGC
CCGTCTCACTGGTGAAAAGAAAAACCACCCTGGCGCCCAATACGCAAACCGCCTCTCCCCGCGCGTTGGC
CGATTCATTAATGCAGCTGGCACGACAGGTTTCCCGACTGGAAAGCGGGCAGTGAGCGCAACGCAATTAA
TGTAAGTTAGCTCACTCATTAGGCACCGGGATCTCGACCGATGCCCTTGAGAGCCTTCAACCCAGTCAGC
TCCTTCCGGTGGGCGCGGGGCATGACTATCGTCGCCGCACTTATGACTGTCTTCTTTATCATGCAACTCG
TAGGACAGGTGCCGGCAGCGCTCTGGGTCATTTTCGGCGAGGACCGCTTTCGCTGGAGCGCGACGATGAT
CGGCCTGTCGCTTGCGGTATTCGGAATCTTGCACGCCCTCGCTCAAGCCTTCGTCACTGGTCCCGCCACC
AAACGTTTCGGCGAGAAGCAGGCCATTATCGCCGGCATGGCGGCCCCACGGGTGCGCATGATCGTGCTCC
TGTCGTTGAGGACCCGGCTAGGCTGGCGGGGTTGCCTTACTGGTTAGCAGAATGAATCACCGATACGCGA
GCGAACGTGAAGCGACTGCTGCTGCAAAACGTCTGCGACCTGAGCAACAACATGAATGGTCTTCGGTTTC
CGTGTTTCGTAAAGTCTGGAAACGCGGAAGTCAGCGCCCTGCACCATTATGTTCCGGATCTGCATCGCAG
GATGCTGCTGGCTACCCTGTGGAACACCTACATCTGTATTAACGAAGCGCTGGCATTGACCCTGAGTGAT
TTTTCTCTGGTCCCGCCGCATCCATACCGCCAGTTGTTTACCCTCACAACGTTCCAGTAACCGGGCATGT
TCATCATCAGTAACCCGTATCGTGAGCATCCTCTCTCGTTTCATCGGTATCATTACCCCCATGAACAGAA
ATCCCCCTTACACGGAGGCATCAGTGACCAAACAGGAAAAAACCGCCCTTAACATGGCCCGCTTTATCAG
AAGCCAGACATTAACGCTTCTGGAGAAACTCAACGAGCTGGACGCGGATGAACAGGCAGACATCTGTGAA
TCGCTTCACGACCACGCTGATGAGCTTTACCGCAGCTGCCTCGCGCGTTTCGGTGATGACGGTGAAAACC
TCTGACACATGCAGCTCCCGGAGACGGTCACAGCTTGTCTGTAAGCGGATGCCGGGAGCAGACAAGCCCG
TCAGGGCGCGTCAGCGGGTGTTGGCGGGTGTCGGGGCGCAGCCATGACCCAGTCACGTAGCGATAGCGGA
GTGTATACTGGCTTAACTATGCGGCATCAGAGCAGATTGTACTGAGAGTGCACCATTGCGGTGTGAAATA
CCGCACAGATGCGTAAGGAGAAAATACCGCATCAGGCGCTCTTCCGCTTCCTCGCTCACTGACTCGCTGC
GCTCGGTCGTTCGGCTGCGGCGAGCGGTATCAGCTCACTCAAAGGCGGTAATACGGTTATCCACAGAATC
AGGGGATAACGCAGGAAAGAACATGTGAGCAAAAGGCCAGCAAAAGGCCAGGAACCGTAAAAAGGCCGCG
TTGCTGGCGTTTTTCCATAGGCTCCGCCCCCCTGACGAGCATCACAAAAATCGACGCTCAAGTCAGAGGT
GGCGAAACCCGACAGGACTATAAAGATACCAGGCGTTTCCCCCTGGAAGCTCCCTCGTGCGCTCTCCTGT
TCCGACCCTGCCGCTTACCGGATACCTGTCCGCCTTTCTCCCTTCGGGAAGCGTGGCGCTTTCTCATAGC
TCACGCTGTAGGTATCTCAGTTCGGTGTAGGTCGTTCGCTCCAAGCTGGGCTGTGTGCACGAACCCCCCG
TTCAGCCCGACCGCTGCGCCTTATCCGGTAACTATCGTCTTGAGTCCAACCCGGTAAGACACGACTTATC
GCCACTGGCAGCAGCCACTGGTAACAGGATTAGCAGAGCGAGGTATGTAGGCGGTGCTACAGAGTTCTTG
AAGTGGTGGCCTAACTACGGCTACACTAGAAGGACAGTATTTGGTATCTGCGCTCTGCTGAAGCCAGTTA
CCTTCGGAAAAAGAGTTGGTAGCTCTTGATCCGGCAAACAAAC
